>Addgene plasmid #159046 | pMSR:MSMEG_0245:Dendra | addgene full sequence | sequence record 317227 | Addgene NGS Result
TGATAGAGTTTGTCCTCCCTATCAGTGATAGATAGGCTTAAGGAGTAATACGACTCACTATAGGGAGAAG
GAGGCCATTATGCGAGCGACTAGCGCCCGCGCCCTGCTGGCCGATCTGGTCTGTGTGGTGGTGTTCTGCA
CGATCGGCAGGCGCAGCCACGCCGAGGGGATCACCGTGGCCGGCGTCGCCGAGACGGCCTGGCCGTTTCT
GGTCGGCACGCTCGTCGGCTGGGTGGTCTCGCGCGGCTGGCAGCGCCCGACATCGTTGGCGCCCACCGGC
ATCGCGGTGTGGGCGTGCACCATCGTCGTCGGCATGCTGCTGCGCAAGCTCACCTCGGCCGGCACCGCCG
TCAGCTTCATCGTGGTGGCCTCGCTGGTCACCGCGGCACTTCTGCTCGGCTGGCGCGGCGTGCTGGCCGC
CGCGCGACGCAAGGCTCAGGCCAACAAGCTTGGTGCGGCCGCGGGCAACACGCCTGGCATCAATCTGATC
AAGGAGGACATGCGTGTCAAGGTGCATATGGAGGGCAACGTGAACGGTCACGCCTTCGTGATCGAGGGGG
AGGGTAAGGGTAAGCCTTACGAAGGGACCCAGACCGCCAACCTCACCGTCAAGGAGGGCGCCCCTCTCCC
ATTCTCGTACGATATCCTCACTACCGCGGTGCATTACGGGAACCGCGTGTTCACCAAGTACCCCGAGGAT
ATCCCTGACTACTTCAAGCAGAGCTTCCCGGAGGGATACTCCTGGGAGCGGACGATGACCTTCGAAGACA
AGGGTATCTGTACGATCCGCAGCGACATCTCGCTGGAAGGGGACTGTTTCTTCCAGAACGTCCGTTTCAA
GGGGACCAACTTTCCGCCGAACGGCCCGGTCATGCAGAAGAAGACCCTCAAGTGGGAGCCGAGCACGGAG
AAGCTGCACGTTCGGGACGGCCTCCTGGTCGGCAACATCAACATGGCGCTGCTGCTGGAAGGCGGCGGCC
ACTACCTATGCGACTTCAAGACCACGTACAAAGCGAAGAAGGTCGTCCAGCTGCCCGACGCGCACTTCGT
GGACCACCGCATCGAAATCCTGGGGAACGATTCGGACTACAACAAGGTCAAGTTGTACGAGCACGCTGTG
GCACGCTATAGCCCGCTCCCGTCGCAGGTCTGGTTCGAAGGCGGCGGCGGGGAGAACCTGTATTTCCAGG
ACTACAAGGACGACGACGACAAGTGATTTAAATAACCCCTTGGGGCCTCTAAACGGGTCTTGAGGGGTTT
TTTGTTAACTAGCGTACGATCGAATTCCTGCAGCTCACGGTAACTGATGCCGTATTTGCAGTACCAGCGT
ACGGCCCACAGAATGATGTCACGCTGAAAATGCCGGCCTTTGAATGGGTTCATGTGCAGCTCCATCAGCA
AAAGGGGATGATAAGTTTATCACCACCGACTATTTGCAACAGTGCCGTTGATCGTGCTATGATCGACTGA
TGTCATCAGCGGTGGAGTGCAATGTCGTGCAATACGAATGGCGAAAAGCCGAGCTCATCGGTCAGCTTCT
CAACCTTGGGGTTACCCCCGGCGGTGTGCTGCTGGTCCACAGCTCCTTCCGTAGCGTCCGGCCCCTCGAA
GATGGGCCACTTGGACTGATCGAGGCCCTGCGTGCTACGCTGGGTCCGGGAGGGACGCTCGTCATGCCCT
CGTGGTCAGGTCTGGACGACGAGCCGTTCGATCCTGCCACGTCGCCCGTTACACCGGACCTTGGAGTTGT
CTCTGACACATTCTGGCGCCTGCCAAATGTAAAGCGCAGCGCCCATCCATTTGCCTTTGCGGCAGCGGGG
CCACAGGCAGAGCAGATCATCTCTGATCCATTGCCCCTGCCACCTTACTCGCCTGCAAGCCCGGTCGCCC
GTGTCCATGAACTCGATGGGCAGGTACTTCTCCTCGGCGTGGGACACGATGCCAACACGACGCTGCATCT
TGCCGAGTTGATGGCAAAGGTTCCCTATGGGGTGCCGAGACACTGCACCATTCTTCAGGATGGCAAGTTG
GTACGCGTCGATTATCTCGAGAATGACCACTGCTGTGAGCGCTTTGCCTTGGCGGACAGGTGGCTCAAGG
AGAAGAGCCTTCAGAAGGAAGGTCCAGTCGGTCATGCCTTTGCTCGGTTGATCCGCTCCCGCGACATTGT
GGCGACAGCCCTGGGTCAACTGGGCCGAGATCCGTTGATCTTCCTGCATCCGCCAGAGGCGGGATGCGAA
GAATGCGATGCCGCTCGCCAGTCGATTGGCTGAGCTCATGAGCGGAGAACGAGATGACGTTGGAGGGGCA
AGGTCGCGCTGATTGCTGGGGCAACACGGGGGATCCACTAGTTCCATGAGCGTCAGACCCCGTAGAAAAG
ATCAAAGGATCTTCTTGAGATCCTTTTTTTCTGCGCGTAATCTGCTGCTTGCAAACAAAAAAACCACCGC
TACCAGCGGTGGTTTGTTTGCCGGATCAAGAGCTACCAACTCTTTTTCCGAAGGTAACTGGCTTCAGCAG
AGCGCAGATACCAAATACTGTCCTTCTAGTGTAGCCGTAGTTAGGCCACCACTTCAAGAACTCTGTAGCA
CCGCCTACATACCTCGCTCTGCTAATCCTGTTACCAGTGGCTGCTGCCAGTGGCGATAAGTCGTGTCTTA
CCGGGTTGGACTCAAGACGATAGTTACCGGATAAGGCGCAGCGGTCGGGCTGAACGGGGGGTTCGTGCAC
ACAGCCCAGCTTGGAGCGAACGACCTACACCGAACTGAGATACCTACAGCGTGAGCTATGAGAAAGCGCC
ACGCTTCCCGAGGGGAGAAAGGCGGACAGGTATCCGGTAAGCGGCAGGGTCGGAACAGGAGAGCGCACGA
GGGAGCTTCCAGGGGGAAACGCCTGGTATCTTTATAGTCCTGTCGGGTTTCGCCACCTCTGACTTGAGCG
TCGATTTTTGTGATGCTCGTCAGGGGGGCGGAGCCTATGGAAAAACGCCAGCAACGCGGCCTTTTTACGG
TTCCTGGCCTTTTGCTGGCCTTTTGCTCACATGTTCTTTCCTGCGTTATCCCCTGATTCTGTGGATAACC
GTATTACCGCCTTTGAGTGAGCTGATACCGCTCGCCGCAGCCGAACGACCGAGCGCAACGCGTGCGGCCG
CGGTACCCGGGGATCCTCTAGAGTCGACCACCAAGGGCACCATCTCTGCTTGGGCCACCCCGTTGGCCGC
AGCCAGCTCGCTGAGAGCCGTGAACGACAGGGCGAACGCCAGCCCGCCGACGGCGAGGGTTCCGACCGCT
GCAACTCCCGGTGCAACCTTGTCCCGGTCTATTCTCTTCACTGCACCAGCTCCAATCTGGTGTGAATGCC
CCTCGTCTGTTCGCGCAGGCGGGGGGCTCTATTCGTTTGTCAGCATCGAAAGTAGCCAGATCAGGGATGC
GTTGCAACCGCGTATGCCCAGGTCAGAAGAGTCGCACAAGAGTTGCAGACCCCTGGAAAGAAAAATGGCC
AGAGGGCGAAAACACCCTCTGACCAGCGGAGCGGGCGACGGGAATCGAACCCGCGTAGCTAGTTTGGAAG
AATGGGTGTCTGCCGACCACATATGGGCCGGTCAAGATAGGTTTTTACCCCCTCTCGGCTGCATCCTCTA
AGTGGAAAGAAATTGCAGGTCGTAGAAGCGCGTTGAAGCCTGAGAGTTGCACAGGAGTTGCAACCCGGTA
GCCTTGTTCACGACGAGAGGAGACCTAGTTGGCACGTCGCGGATGGGGATCGCTGAAGACTCAGCGCAGC
GGGAGGATCCAAGCCTCATACGTCAACCCGCAGGACGGTGTGAGGTACTACGCGCTGCAGACCTACGACA
ACAAGATGGACGCCGAAGCCTGGCTCGCGGGCGAGAAGCGGCTCATCGAGATGGAGACCTGGACCCCTCC
ACAGGACCGGGCGAAGAAGGCAGCCGCCAGCGCCATCACGCTGGAGGAGTACACCCGGAAGTGGCTCGTG
GAGCGCGACCTCGCAGACGGCACCAGGGATCTGTACAGCGGGCACGCGGAGCGCCGCATCTACCCGGTGC
TAGGTGAAGTGGCGGTCACAGAGATGACGCCAGCTCTGGTGCGTGCGTGGTGGGCCGGGATGGGTAGGAA
GCACCCGACTGCCCGCCGGCATGCCTACAACGTCCTCCGGGCGGTGATGAACACAGCGGTCGAGGACAAG
CTGATCGCAGAGAACCCGTGCCGGATCGAGCAGAAGGCAGCCGATGAGCGCGACGTAGAGGCGCTGACGC
CTGAGGAGCTGGACATCGTCGCCGCTGAGATCTTCGAGCACTACCGGATCGCGGCATACATCCTGGCGTG
GACGAGCCTCCGGTTCGGAGAGCTGATCGAGCTTCGCCGCAAGGACATCGTGGACGACGGCATGACGATG
AAGCTCCGGGTGCGCCGTGGCGCTTCCCGCGTGGGGAACAAGATCGTCGTTGGCAACGCCAAGACCGTCC
GGTCGAAGCGTCCTGTGACGGTTCCGCCTCACGTCGCGGAGATGATCCGAGCGCACATGAAGGACCGTAC
GAAGATGAACAAGGGCCCCGAGGCATTCCTGGTGACCACGACGCAGGGCAACCGGCTGTCGAAGTCCGCG
TTCACCAAGTCGCTGAAGCGTGGCTACGCCAAGATCGGTCGGCCGGAACTCCGCATCCACGACCTCCGCG
CTGTCGGCGCTACGTTCGCCGCTCAGGCAGGTGCGACGACCAAGGAGCTGATGGCCCGTCTCGGTCACAC
GACTCCTAGGATGGCGATGAAGTACCAGATGGCGTCTGAGGCCCGCGACGAGGCTATCGCTGAGGCGATG
TCCAAGCTGGCCAAGACCTCCTGAAACGCAAAAAGCCCCCCTCCCAAGGACACTGAGTCCTAAAGAGGGG
GGTTTCTTGTCAGTACGCGAAGAACCACGCCTGGCCGCGAGCGCCAGCACCGCCGCTCTGTGCGGAGACC
TGGGCACCAGCCCCGCCGCCGCCAGGAGCATTGCCGTTCCCGCCAGAAATCTAGACGGTGACCACAACGC
GCCCGCTTTGATCGGGGACGTCGAAATATTGGATCGTCGGCACCGTCACGGCCGTGGGAGGCGGCACGAT
CCGCGACGTGATGATCGGCCGCATCCCCACGGTGCTGCGCAGTGAGCTCTACGCCATCCCGGCGTTGATC
TGTGCGTTCGCACGCACAGGCCCGGTGTGAGAAGGGTCTCTGACGAGCGGGAGAACTCCCTATCAG
Features (pLannotate 1.2.2; 13 found; start..end, strand, type, name):
     15..32      +  promoter       tight TRE promoter (fragment): Tet-responsive promoter PTight, consisting of seven tet operator sequences followed by the minimal CMV promoter
     46..64      +  promoter       T7 promoter: promoter for bacteriophage T7 RNA polymerase
    467..1153    +  CDS            Dendra2: Dendra2 is a photoconvertible green fluorescent protein published in 2006, derived from Dendronephthya sp.. It has high acid sensitivity.
   1193..1213    +  CDS            FLAG (fragment): FLAG® epitope tag, followed by an enterokinase cleavage site
   1222..1264    +  terminator     T7 terminator (fragment): transcription terminator for bacteriophage T7 RNA polymerase
   1470..2270    +  CDS            ApmR: aminoglycoside 3-N-acetyltransferase type IV ; aac(3)IV; confers resistance to apramycin (Paget and Davies, 1996)
   2337..2354    -  misc_feature   MCS (fragment): pBluescript multiple cloning site
   2395..2983    +  rep_origin     ori: high-copy-number ColE1/pMB1/pBR322/pUC origin of replication
   3151..3179    +  misc_feature   MCS (fragment): pUC18/19 multiple cloning site
   3739..4851    +  CDS            33: VINT_BPML5 - Also known as int. Protein inferred from homology: Swiss-Prot protein existence level 3. Integrase is necessary for integration of the phage into the host genome by site-specific recombination. From Mycobacterium phage L5 (Mycobacteriophage L5).
   4913..5017    -  CDS            32 (fragment): VG32_BPML5 - Protein predicted: Swiss-Prot protein existence level 4. From Mycobacterium phage L5 (Mycobacteriophage L5).
   5073..5177    +  CDS            Y4104_STRCO (fragment): Protein inferred from homology: Swiss-Prot protein existence level 3. From Streptomyces coelicolor (strain ATCC BAA-471 / A3(2) / M145).
   5235..8       +  promoter       tight TRE promoter (fragment) (across the origin): Tet-responsive promoter PTight, consisting of seven tet operator sequences followed by the minimal CMV promoter
