[The description below was written by a language model from this plasmid's Addgene catalogue record and pLannotate feature annotations shown in this document.]
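Description:
pMSR:MSMEG_0245:Dendra is a 5,246-nt shuttle plasmid built on the pMSR:Dendra backbone. It is catalogued both as a bacterial expression vector and as an integrating mycobacterial expression vector that targets the phage L5 attachment site. In E. coli it replicates from a high-copy ColE1/pUC-type origin and is selected with apramycin through the aac(3)IV acetyltransferase gene. No mycobacterial replication origin is annotated. The plasmid instead carries the mycobacteriophage L5 integrase gene with adjacent L5-derived sequence, which allows site-specific, single-copy insertion into the mycobacterial chromosome.

The payload is the M. smegmatis open reading frame MSMEG_0245, inserted by ligation-independent cloning and fused at its C terminus to a Gly-Ala linker, the photoconvertible green-to-red fluorescent protein Dendra2 and a single FLAG epitope. The feature table does not annotate the insert itself, but the unannotated gap between the T7 promoter and the Dendra2 coding sequence is where it would be expected to lie. The record does not state what the gene product does. The catalogued promoter is pmycTetO, a tet-operator-containing mycobacterial promoter. The short "tight TRE" fragments flagged around the sequence origin most likely reflect its tet operator sites rather than a mammalian Tet-responsive promoter. A T7 promoter lies just downstream of these operators and a T7 terminator fragment follows the FLAG tag, consistent with the stated purpose of T7-driven expression of the fusion in E. coli.

The construct belongs to a mycobacterial systems resource of tagged genes. The Dendra2 fusion suits imaging of protein localisation, and the FLAG tag allows antibody-based detection or purification.
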