Addgene plasmid #159046: pMSR:MSMEG_0245:Dendra
Purpose: T7 expression of C-term fluorescent fusion in E. coli
Depositing lab: Keith Derbyshire & Joseph Wade. Depositing organization: Wadsworth Center, New York State Department of Health. Publication: A Mycobacterial Systems Resource for the Research Community. Judd JA, Canestrari J, Clark R, Joseph A, Lapierre P, Lasek-Nesselquist E, Mir M, Palumbo M, Smith C, Stone M, Upadhyay A, Wirth SE, Dedrick RM, Meier CG, Russell DA, Dills A, Dove E, Kester J, Wolf ID, Zhu J, Rubin ER, Fortune S, Hatfull GF, Gray TA, Wade JT, Derbyshire KM. mBio. 2021 Mar 2;12(2). pii: mBio.02401-20. doi: 10.1128/mBio.02401-20. PubMed 33653882.
Backbone
  Vector backbone: pMSR:Dendra
  Vector type: Bacterial Expression ; Integrating Mycobacterial Expression Vector attL5
Growth in bacteria
  Bacterial resistance: Apramycin, 25 μg/mL
  Growth temperature: 37°C
  Growth strain: DH5alpha
  Copy number: High Copy
Gene/Insert
  Gene/Insert name: MSMEG_0245
  Species: M. smegmatis
  Promoter: pmycTetO
  Tag / fusion protein: Gly-Ala Linker/Dendra2/1x Flag Tag (C terminal on insert)
  Cloning method: Ligation Independent Cloning
  Sequencing primers: 5′ TGATAGAGTTTGTCCTCCCTATCAG; 3′ TCCATATGCACCTTGACACG
Terms and licenses: Academic/Nonprofit Terms; Industry Terms: Not Available to Industry
Depositor comments: NCBI reference sequence: CP000480.1. 5' cloning site: Ase1, destroyed during cloning. 3' cloning site: HindIII, not destroyed during cloning
How to cite: pMSR:MSMEG_0245:Dendra was a gift from Keith Derbyshire & Joseph Wade (Addgene plasmid # 159046 ; http://n2t.net/addgene:159046 ; RRID:Addgene_159046)
