>Addgene plasmid #159046 | pMSR:MSMEG_0245:Dendra | depositor partial sequence | sequence record 306988 | insert sequence
ATGCGAGCGACTAGCGCCCGCGCCCTGCTGGCCGATCTGGTCTGTGTGGTGGTGTTCTGCACGATCGGCA
GGCGCAGCCACGCCGAGGGGATCACCGTGGCCGGCGTCGCCGAGACGGCCTGGCCGTTTCTGGTCGGCAC
GCTCGTCGGCTGGGTGGTCTCGCGCGGCTGGCAGCGCCCGACATCGTTGGCGCCCACCGGCATCGCGGTG
TGGGCGTGCACCATCGTCGTCGGCATGCTGCTGCGCAAGCTCACCTCGGCCGGCACCGCCGTCAGCTTCA
TCGTGGTGGCCTCGCTGGTCACCGCGGCACTTCTGCTCGGCTGGCGCGGCGTGCTGGCCGCCGCGCGACG
CAAGGCTCAGGCCAAC
